>Addgene plasmid #15752 | pDEST17-UbE2H | addgene full sequence | sequence record 389426 | Addgene NGS Result
TAATACGACTCACTATAGGGAGACCACAACGGTTTCCCTCTAGAAATAATTTTGTTTAACTTTAAGAAGG
AGATATACATATGCGGGGTTCTCATCATCATCATCATCATGGTATGGCTAGCATGACTGGTGGACAGCAA
ATGGGTCGGGATCTGTACGACGATGACGATAAGGATCCGAGCTCGAGATCTGCAGATCAAACAAGTTTGT
ACAAAAAAGTTGGCATGTCATCTCCCAGTCCGGGCAAGAGGCGGATGGACACGGACGTGGTCAAGCTCAT
CGAGAGTAAACATGAGGTTACGATCCTGGGAGGACTTAATGAATTTGTAGTGAAGTTTTATGGACCACAA
GGAACACCATATGAAGGCGGAGTATGGAAAGTTAGAGTGGACCTACCTGATAAATACCCTTTCAAATCTC
CATCTATAGGATTCATGAATAAAATTTTCCATCCCAACATTGATGAAGCGTCAGGAACTGTGTGTCTAGA
TGTAATTAATCAAACTTGGACAGCTCTCTATGATCTTACCAATATATTTGAGTCCTTCCTGCCTCAGTTA
TTGGCCTATCCTAACCCCATAGATCCTCTCAATGGTGACGCTGCAGCCATGTACCTCCACCGACCAGAAG
AATACAAGCAGAAAATTAAAGAGTACATCCAGAAATACGCCACGGAGGAGGCGCTGAAAGAACAGGAAGA
GGGTACCGGGGACAGCTCATCGGAGAGCTCTATGTCTGACTTTTCCGAAGATGAGGCCCAGGATATGGAG
TTGTACCCAACTTTCTTGTACAAAGTGGTTCGATCTGGTACCATGGAATTCGAAGCTTGATCCGGCTGCT
AACAAAGCCCGAAAGGAAGCTGAGTTGGCTGCTGCCACCGCTGAGCAATAACTAGCATAACCCCTTGGGG
CCTCTAAACGGGTCTTGAGGGGTTTTTTGCTGAAAGGAGGAACTATATCCGGATCTGGCGTAATAGCGAA
GAGGCCCGCACCGATCGCCCTTCCCAACAGTTGCGCAGCCTGAATGGCGAATGGG
[124 nt withheld, positions 1036-1159]
C
[91 nt withheld, positions 1161-1251]
A
[49 nt withheld, positions 1253-1301]
CCTTTGACGTTGGAGTCCACGTTCTTT
[37 nt withheld, positions 1329-1365]
ACCCTATCTCGGTCTATTCTTTTGATTTATAAGGGATTTTGCCGATTTCGGCCTATTGGTTAAAAAATGA
GCTGATTTAACAAAAATTTAACGCGAATTTTAACAAAATATTAACGCTTACAATTTAGGTGGCACTTTTC
GGGGAAATGTGCGCGGAACCCCTATTTGTTTATTTTTCTAAATACATTCAAATATGTATCCGCTCATGAG
ACAATAACCCTGATAAATGCTTCAATAATATTGAAAAAGGAAGAGTATGAGTATTCAACATTTCCGTGTC
GCCCTTATTCCCTTTTTTGCGGCATTTTGCCTTCCTGTTTTTGCTCACCCAGAAACGCTGGTGAAAGTAA
AAGATGCTGAAGATCAGTTGGGTGCACGAGTGGGTTACATCGAACTGGATCTCAACAGCGGTAAGATCCT
TGAGAGTTTTCGCCCCGAAGAACGTTTTCCAATGATGAGCACTTTTAAAGTTCTGCTATGTGGCGCGGTA
TTATCCCGTATTGACGCCGGGCAAGAGCAACTCGGTCGCCGCATACACTATTCTCAGAATGACTTGGTTG
AGTACTCACCAGTCACAGAAAAGCATCTTACGGATGGCATGACAGTAAGAGAATTATGCAGTGCTGCCAT
AACCATGAGTGATAACACTGCGGCCAACTTACTTCTGACAACGATCGGAGGACCGAAGGAGCTAACCGCT
TTTTTGCACAACATGGGGGATCATGTAACTCGCCTTGATCGTTGGGAACCGGAGCTGAATGAAGCCATAC
CAAACGACGAGCGTGACACCACGATGCCTGTAGCAATGGCAACAACGTTGCGCAAACTATTAACTGGCGA
ACTACTTACTCTAGCTTCCCGGCAACAATTAATAGACTGGATGGAGGCGGATAAAGTTGCAGGACCACTT
CTGCGCTCGGCCCTTCCGGCTGGCTGGTTTATTGCTGATAAATCTGGAGCCGGTGAGCGTGGGTCTCGCG
GTATCATTGCAGCACTGGGGCCAGATGGTAAGCCCTCCCGTATCGTAGTTATCTACACGACGGGGAGTCA
GGCAACTATGGATGAACGAAATAGACAGATCGCTGAGATAGGTGCCTCACTGATTAAGCATTGGTAACTG
TCAGACCAAGTTTACTCATATATACTTTAGATTGATTTAAAACTTCATTTTTAATTTAAAAGGATCTAGG
TGAAGATCCTTTTTGATAATCTCATGACCAAAATCCCTTAACGTGAGTTTTCGTTCCACTGAGCGTCAGA
CCCCGTAGAAAAGATCAAAGGATCTTCTTGAGATCCTTTTTTTCTGCGCGTAATCTGCTGCTTGCAAACA
AAAAAACCACCGCTACCAGCGGTGGTTTGTTTGCCGGATCAAGAGCTACCAACTCTTTTTCCGAAGGTAA
CTGGCTTCAGCAGAGCGCAGATACCAAATACTGTTCTTCTAGTGTAGCCGTAGTTAGGCCACCACTTCAA
GAACTCTGTAGCACCGCCTACATACCTCGCTCTGCTAATCCTGTTACCAGTGGCTGCTGCCAGTGGCGAT
AAGTCGTGTCTTACCGGGTTGGACTCAAGACGATAGTTACCGGATAAGGCGCAGCGGTCGGGCTGAACGG
GGGGTTCGTGCACACAGCCCAGCTTGGAGCGAACGACCTACACCGAACTGAGATACCTACAGCGTGAGCT
ATGAGAAAGCGCCACGCTTCCCGAAGGGAGAAAGGCGGACAGGTATCCGGTAAGCGGCAGGGTCGGAACA
GGAGAGCGCACGAGGGAGCTTCCAGGGGGAAACGCCTGGTATCTTTATAGTCCTGTCGGGTTTCGCCACC
TCTGACTTGAGCGTCGATTTTTGTGATGCTCGTCAGGGGGGCAGAGCCTATGGAAAAACGCCAGCAACGC
GGCCTTTTTACGGTTCCTGGCCTTTTGCTGGCCTTTTGCTCACATGTTCTTTCCTGCGTTATCCCCTGAT
TCTGTGGATAACCGTATTACCGCCTTTGAGTGAGCTGATACCGCTCGCCGCAGCCGAACGACCGAGCGCA
GCGAGTCAGTGAGCGAGGAAGCGGAAGAGCGCCCAATACGCAAACCGCCTCTCCCCGCGCGTTGGCCGAT
TCATTAATGCAGGATCTCGATCCCGCGAAAT
Features (pLannotate 1.2.2; 16 found; start..end, strand, type, name):
      1..19      +  promoter       T7 promoter: promoter for bacteriophage T7 RNA polymerase
     51..73      +  RBS            RBS: efficient ribosome binding site from bacteriophage T7 gene 10 (Olins and Rangwala, 1989)
     93..113     +  CDS            capTEV™ (fragment): composite tag for in vivo biotinylation, TEV protease cleavage, and 6xHis tagging
    114..146     +  CDS            T7 tag (gene 10 leader): leader peptide from bacteriophage T7 gene 10 promotes efficient translation in E. coli
    150..173     +  CDS            Xpress™ tag: Xpress™ epitope tag, including an enterokinase recognition and cleavage site
    202..219     +  protein_bind   attB1 (fragment): mutant version of attB; core recombination site for the Gateway® BP reaction BP Clonase™
    225..773     +  CDS            UBE2H: UBE2H_HUMAN - Experimental evidence at protein level: Swiss-Prot protein existence level 1. Accepts ubiquitin from the E1 complex and catalyzes its covalent attachment to other proteins (PubMed:8132613, PubMed:17588522, PubMed:20061386). E2 ubiquitin conjugating enzyme that transfers ubiquitin to MAEA, a core component of the CTLH E3 ubiquitin-protein ligase complex (PubMed:29911972). In vitro catalyzes 'Lys-11'- and 'Lys-48'-linked polyubiquitination (PubMed:20061386). Capable, in vitro, to ubiquitinate histone H2A (PubMed:8132613). From Homo sapiens (Human).
    775..799     -  protein_bind   attB2: mutant version of attB; recombination site for the Gateway® BP reaction BP Clonase™
    835..884     +  CDS            SET1 (fragment): solubility-enhancement tag derived from T7 phage gene 10B
    892..939     +  terminator     T7 terminator: transcription terminator for bacteriophage T7 RNA polymerase
    965..1031    +  CDS            lacZα (fragment): LacZα fragment of β-galactosidase; lacZ fragment
   1036..1464    +  rep_origin     f1 ori (sequence partly withheld): f1 bacteriophage origin of replication; arrow indicates direction of (+) strand synthesis
   1517..1621    +  promoter       AmpR promoter: bla
   1622..2482    +  CDS            AmpR: β-lactamase; bla; confers resistance to ampicillin, carbenicillin, and related antibiotics
   2653..3241    +  rep_origin     ori: high-copy-number ColE1/pMB1/pBR322/pUC origin of replication
   3424..3477    +  CDS            lacI (fragment): lac repressor; lacI; The lac repressor binds to the lac operator to inhibit transcription in E. coli. This inhibition can be relieved by adding lactose or isopropyl-β-D-thiogalactopyranoside (IPTG).
