[The description below was written by a language model from this plasmid's Addgene catalogue record and pLannotate feature annotations shown in this document.]
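Description:
pDEST17-UbE2H is a bacterial expression plasmid carrying the human ubiquitin-conjugating enzyme UBE2H (also known as UBCH2 or E2-20K), catalogued as a Gateway recombination product in the Invitrogen pDEST17 destination vector. The roughly 550 bp open reading frame sits between attB1 and attB2 sites, the scars left by the Gateway reaction. It is driven by a bacteriophage T7 promoter with the T7 gene 10 ribosome binding site and followed by a T7 terminator, so expression requires an E. coli host that supplies T7 RNA polymerase. The catalogue lists an N-terminal His tag supplied by the backbone. The annotated sequence shows a short His-containing match (labelled as a capTEV fragment), followed by a T7 gene 10 leader and an Xpress epitope with an enterokinase cleavage site, all upstream of attB1. Propagation relies on a ColE1/pUC-type origin and selection on the ampicillin resistance gene (β-lactamase) with its own promoter. An f1 origin is also present, along with small lacZα and lacI remnants.

The record contains some discrepancies. The sequenced plasmid is about 3.5 kb, whereas the catalogue gives a 4.9 kb backbone plus insert. The leader tags and f1 origin are also not typical of what the catalogue entry implies for pDEST17, so the actual backbone may differ from the stated one. The origin is annotated as high-copy, while the catalogue says low copy.

The construct is suited to producing tagged recombinant UBE2H for affinity purification. The associated study examined how two E1 activating enzymes differentially charge E2 enzymes with ubiquitin, which fits use of the protein in in vitro charging and ubiquitination assays.
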