Addgene plasmid #15752: pDEST17-UbE2H
Depositing lab: Wade Harper. Depositing organization: Harvard Medical School. Publication: Dual E1 activation systems for ubiquitin differentially regulate E2 enzyme charging. Jin J, Li X, Gygi SP, Harper JW. Nature. 2007 Jun 28. 447(7148):1135-8. 10.1038/nature05902 PubMed 17597759.
Backbone
  Vector backbone: pDEST17
  Backbone manufacturer: Invitrogen
  Backbone size w/o insert (bp): 4900
  Vector type: Bacterial Expression
Growth in bacteria
  Bacterial resistance: Ampicillin, 100 μg/mL
  Growth temperature: 37°C
  Growth strain: DH5alpha
  Copy number: Low Copy
Gene/Insert
  Gene/Insert name: Ubiquitin conjugating enzyme UbE2H
  Species: H. sapiens (human)
  Insert size (bp): 552
  GenBank ID: NM_003344
  Entrez Gene: UBE2H (a.k.a. E2-20K, GID3, UBC8, UBCH, UBCH2)
  Tag / fusion protein: His (N terminal on backbone)
  Cloning method: Gateway Cloning
  Sequencing primers: 5′ T7
Terms and licenses: Academic/Nonprofit Terms; Industry Terms: Not Available to Industry
How to cite: pDEST17-UbE2H was a gift from Wade Harper (Addgene plasmid # 15752 ; http://n2t.net/addgene:15752 ; RRID:Addgene_15752)
