>Addgene plasmid #15752 | pDEST17-UbE2H | addgene partial sequence | sequence record 22237 | T7 5'-TAATACGACTCACTATAGGG-3'
TGTTTAACTTTAAGAAGGAGATATACATAGTGCGGGGTTCTCATCATCATCATCATCATGGTATGGCTAG
CATGACTGGTGGACAGCAAATGGGTCGGGATCTGTACGACGATGACGATAAGGATCCGAGCTCGAGATCT
GCAGATCAAACAAGTTTGTACAAAAAAGTTGGCATGTCATCTCCCAGTCCGGGCAAGAGGCGGATGGACA
CGGACGTGGTCAAGCTCATCGAGAGTAAACATGAGGTTACGATCCTGGGAGGACTTAATGAATTTGTAGT
GAAGTTTTATGGACCACAAGGAACACCATATGAAGGCGGAGTATGGAAAGTTAGAGTGGACCTACCTGAT
AAATACCCTTTCAAATCTCCATCTATAGGATTCATGAATAAAATTTTCCATCCCAACATTGATGAAGCGT
CAGGAACTGTGTGTCTAGATGTAATTAATCAAACTTGGACAGCTCTCTATGATCTTACCAATATATTTGA
GTCCTTCCTGCCTCAGTTATTGGCCTATCCTAACCCCATAGATCCTCTCAATGGTGACGCTGCAGCCATG
TACCTCCACCGACCAGAAGAATACAAGCAGAAAATTAAAGAGTACATCCAGAAATACGCCACGGAGGAGG
CGCTGAAAGAACAGGAAGAGGGTACCGGGGACAGCTCATCGGAGAGCTCTATGTCTGACTTTTC
